>Addgene plasmid #241242 | GfaABC1D-Lck-mCherry-ibARK(D110A) | addgene full sequence | sequence record 491728 | Addgene NGS Result
CTGCGCGCTCGCTCGCTCACTGAGGCCGCCCGGGCAAAGCCCGGGCGTCGGGCGACCTTTGGTCGCCCGG
CCTCAGTGAGCGAGCGAGCGCGCAGAGAGGGAGTGGCCAACTCCATCACTAGGGGTTCCTTCTAGACAAC
TTTGTATAGAAAAGTTGTGTAGTTAATGATTAACCCGCCATGCTACTTATCTACGTAGCCATGCTCTAGG
AAGATCTAACATATCCTGGTGTGGAGTAGGGGACGCTGCTCTGACAGAGGCTCGGGGGCCTGAGCTGGCT
CTGTGAGCTGGGGAGGAGGCAGACAGCCAGGCCTTGTCTGCAAGCAGACCTGGCAGCATTGGGCTGGCCG
CCCCCCAGGGCCTCCTCTTCATGCCCAGTGAATGACTCACCTTGGCACAGACACAATGTTCGGGGTGGGC
ACAGTGCCTGCTTCCCGCCGCACCCCAGCCCCCCTCAAATGCCTTCCGAGAAGCCCATTGAGCAGGGGGC
TTGCATTGCACCCCAGCCTGACAGCCTGGCATCTTGGGATAAAAGCAGCACAGCCCCCTAGGGGCTGCCC
TTGCTGTGTGGCGCCACCGGCGGTGGAGAACAAGGCTCTATTCAGCCTGTGCCCAGGAAAGGGGATCAGG
GGATGCCCAGGCATGGACAGTGGGTGGCAGGGGGGGAGAGGAGGGCTGTCTGCTTCCCAGAAGTCCAAGG
ACACAAATGGGTGAGGGGAGAGCTCTCCCCATAGCTGGGCTGCGGCCCAACCCCACCCCCTCAGGCTATG
CCAGGGGGTGTTGCCAGGGGCACCCGGGCATCGCCAGTCTAGCCCACTCCTTCATAAAGCCCTCGCATCC
CAGGAGCGAGCAGAGCCAGAGCAGGTTGGAGAGGAGACGCATCACCTCCGCTGCTCGCAAGCTTTATTGC
GGTAGTTTATCACAGTTAAATTGCTAACGCAGTCAGTGCTTCTGACACAACAGTCTCGAACTTAAGCTGC
AGAAGTTGGTCGTGAGGCACTGGGCAGGTAAGTATCAAGGTTACAAGACAGGTTTAAGGAGACCAATAGA
AACTGGGCTTGTCGAGACAGAGAAGACTCTTGCGTTTCTGATAGGCACCTATTGGTCTTACTGACATCCA
CTTTGCCTTTCTCTCCACAGGTGTCCACTCCCAGTTCAATTACAGCTCTTAAGGCTAGAGTACTTAATAC
GACTCACTATAGGCTAGCCTCGAGAATTCCAAGTTTGTACAAAAAAGCAGGCTGCCACCATGGGCTGTGG
CTGCAGCTCAAACCCTGAAGATGACTGGATGGAGAACATTGACGTGTGTGAGAACTGCCATTATCCCCCG
CCGAAGCTTCGAATTGATCCACCGGTCGCCACCATGGTGAGCAAGGGCGAGGAGGATAACATGGCCATCA
TCAAGGAGTTCATGCGCTTCAAGGTGCACATGGAGGGCTCCGTGAACGGCCACGAGTTCGAGATCGAGGG
CGAGGGCGAGGGCCGCCCCTACGAGGGCACCCAGACCGCCAAGCTGAAGGTGACCAAGGGTGGCCCCCTG
CCCTTCGCCTGGGACATCCTGTCCCCTCAGTTCATGTACGGCTCCAAGGCCTACGTGAAGCACCCCGCCG
ACATCCCCGACTACTTGAAGCTGTCCTTCCCCGAGGGCTTCAAGTGGGAGCGCGTGATGAACTTCGAGGA
CGGCGGCGTGGTGACCGTGACCCAGGACTCCTCCCTGCAGGACGGCGAGTTCATCTACAAGGTGAAGCTG
CGCGGCACCAACTTCCCCTCCGACGGCCCCGTAATGCAGAAGAAGACCATGGGCTGGGAGGCCTCCTCCG
AGCGGATGTACCCCGAGGACGGCGCCCTGAAGGGCGAGATCAAGCAGAGGCTGAAGCTGAAGGACGGCGG
CCACTACGACGCTGAGGTCAAGACCACCTACAAGGCCAAGAAGCCCGTGCAGCTGCCCGGCGCCTACAAC
GTCAACATCAAGTTGGACATCACCTCCCACAACGAGGACTACACCATCGTGGAACAGTACGAACGCGCCG
AGGGCCGCCACTCCACCGGCGGCATGGACGAGCTGTACAAGAAGTACCTGGAGGACCGGGGCGAGGTGAC
TTTTGAGAAGATCTTCTCCCAGAAGCTGGGGTACCTGCTTTTCCGAGACTTCTGCCTGAAGCACCTGGAG
GAGGCCAAGCCCTTGGTAGAGTTCTACGAGGAGATCAAGAAATACGAGAAGCTGGAGACAGAGGAGGAGC
GCCTGGTCTGCAGCCGAGAGATCTTCGCCACGTACATCATGAAGGAGCTGCTGGCCTGCTCACATCCTTT
CTCGAAGAGCGCCATTGAGCACGTCCAGGGCCATCTGGTGAAGAAGCAGGTGCCTCCGGATCTCTTCCAG
CCATATATTGAAGAAATTTGCCAGAACCTCCGAGGAGACGTGTTCCAGAAATTCATCGAGAGCGATAAAT
TCACACGATTTTGCCAGTGGAAGAATGTAGAGCTCAACATCCACGGTAGTGGCTAGACCCAGCTTTCTTG
TACAAAGTGGGAATTCCGATAATCAACCTCTGGATTACAAAATTTGTGAAAGATTGACTGGTATTCTTAA
CTATGTTGCTCCTTTTACGCTATGTGGATACGCTGCTTTAATGCCTTTGTATCATGCTATTGCTTCCCGT
ATGGCTTTCATTTTCTCCTCCTTGTATAAATCCTGGTTGCTGTCTCTTTATGAGGAGTTGTGGCCCGTTG
TCAGGCAACGTGGCGTGGTGTGCACTGTGTTTGCTGACGCAACCCCCACTGGTTGGGGCATTGCCACCAC
CTGTCAGCTCCTTTCCGGGACTTTCGCTTTCCCCCTCCCTATTGCCACGGCGGAACTCATCGCCGCCTGC
CTTGCCCGCTGCTGGACAGGGGCTCGGCTGTTGGGCACTGACAATTCCGTGGTGTTGTCGGGGAAGCTGA
CGTCCTTTCCATGGCTGCTCGCCTGTGTTGCCACCTGGATTCTGCGCGGGACGTCCTTCTGCTACGTCCC
TTCGGCCCTCAATCCAGCGGACCTTCCTTCCCGCGGCCTGCTGCCGGCTCTGCGGCCTCTTCCGCGTCTT
CGCCTTCGCCCTCAGACGAGTCGGATCTCCCTTTGGGCCGCCTCCCCGCATCGGGAATTCCTAGAGCTCG
CTGATCAGCCTCGACTGTGCCTTCTAGTTGCCAGCCATCTGTTGTTTGCCCCTCCCCCGTGCCTTCCTTG
ACCCTGGAAGGTGCCACTCCCACTGTCCTTTCCTAATAAAATGAGGAAATTGCATCGCATTGTCTGAGTA
GGTGTCATTCTATTCTGGGGGGTGGGGTGGGGCAGGACAGCAAGGGGGAGGATTGGGAAGAGAATAGCAG
GCATGCTGGGGAGGGCCGCAGGAACCCCTAGTGATGGAGTTGGCCACTCCCTCTCTGCGCGCTCGCTCGC
TCACTGAGGCCGGGCGACCAAAGGTCGCCCGACGCCCGGGCTTTGCCCGGGCGGCCTCAGTGAGCGAGCG
AGCGCGCAGCTGCCTGCAGGGGCGCCTGATGCGGTATTTTCTCCTTACGCATCTGTGCGGTATTTCACAC
CGCATA
[95 nt withheld, positions 3577-3671]
T
[46 nt withheld, positions 3673-3718]
C
[141 nt withheld, positions 3720-3860]
CCTTTGACGTTGGAGTCCACGTTCTTT
[37 nt withheld, positions 3888-3924]
ACTCTATCTCGGGCTATTCTTTTGATTTATAAGGGATTTTGCCGATTTCGGTCTATTGGTTAAAAAATGA
GCTGATTTAACAAAAATTTAACGCGAATTTTAACAAAATATTAACGTTTACAATTTTATGGTGCACTCTC
AGTACAATCTGCTCTGATGCCGCATAGTTAAGCCAGCCCCGACACCCGCCAACACCCGCTGACGCGCCCT
GACGGGCTTGTCTGCTCCCGGCATCCGCTTACAGACAAGCTGTGACCGTCTCCGGGAGCTGCATGTGTCA
GAGGTTTTCACCGTCATCACCGAAACGCGCGAGACGAAAGGGCCTCGTGATACGCCTATTTTTATAGGTT
AATGTCATGATAATAATGGTTTCTTAGACGTCAGGTGGCACTTTTCGGGGAAATGTGCGCGGAACCCCTA
TTTGTTTATTTTTCTAAATACATTCAAATATGTATCCGCTCATGAGACAATAACCCTGATAAATGCTTCA
ATAATATTGAAAAAGGAAGAGTATGAGTATTCAACATTTCCGTGTCGCCCTTATTCCCTTTTTTGCGGCA
TTTTGCCTTCCTGTTTTTGCTCACCCAGAAACGCTGGTGAAAGTAAAAGATGCTGAAGATCAGTTGGGTG
CACGAGTGGGTTACATCGAACTGGATCTCAACAGCGGTAAGATCCTTGAGAGTTTTCGCCCCGAAGAACG
TTTTCCAATGATGAGCACTTTTAAAGTTCTGCTATGTGGCGCGGTATTATCCCGTATTGACGCCGGGCAA
GAGCAACTCGGTCGCCGCATACACTATTCTCAGAATGACTTGGTTGAGTACTCACCAGTCACAGAAAAGC
ATCTTACGGATGGCATGACAGTAAGAGAATTATGCAGTGCTGCCATAACCATGAGTGATAACACTGCGGC
CAACTTACTTCTGACAACGATCGGAGGACCGAAGGAGCTAACCGCTTTTTTGCACAACATGGGGGATCAT
GTAACTCGCCTTGATCGTTGGGAACCGGAGCTGAATGAAGCCATACCAAACGACGAGCGTGACACCACGA
TGCCTGTAGCAATGGCAACAACGTTGCGCAAACTATTAACTGGCGAACTACTTACTCTAGCTTCCCGGCA
ACAATTAATAGACTGGATGGAGGCGGATAAAGTTGCAGGACCACTTCTGCGCTCGGCCCTTCCGGCTGGC
TGGTTTATTGCTGATAAATCTGGAGCCGGTGAGCGTGGAAGCCGCGGTATCATTGCAGCACTGGGGCCAG
ATGGTAAGCCCTCCCGTATCGTAGTTATCTACACGACGGGGAGTCAGGCAACTATGGATGAACGAAATAG
ACAGATCGCTGAGATAGGTGCCTCACTGATTAAGCATTGGTAACTGTCAGACCAAGTTTACTCATATATA
CTTTAGATTGATTTAAAACTTCATTTTTAATTTAAAAGGATCTAGGTGAAGATCCTTTTTGATAATCTCA
TGACCAAAATCCCTTAACGTGAGTTTTCGTTCCACTGAGCGTCAGACCCCGTAGAAAAGATCAAAGGATC
TTCTTGAGATCCTTTTTTTCTGCGCGTAATCTGCTGCTTGCAAACAAAAAAACCACCGCTACCAGCGGTG
GTTTGTTTGCCGGATCAAGAGCTACCAACTCTTTTTCCGAAGGTAACTGGCTTCAGCAGAGCGCAGATAC
CAAATACTGTTCTTCTAGTGTAGCCGTAGTTAGGCCACCACTTCAAGAACTCTGTAGCACCGCCTACATA
CCTCGCTCTGCTAATCCTGTTACCAGTGGCTGCTGCCAGTGGCGATAAGTCGTGTCTTACCGGGTTGGAC
TCAAGACGATAGTTACCGGATAAGGCGCAGCGGTCGGGCTGAACGGGGGGTTCGTGCACACAGCCCAGCT
TGGAGCGAACGACCTACACCGAACTGAGATACCTACAGCGTGAGCTATGAGAAAGCGCCACGCTTCCCGA
AGGGAGAAAGGCGGACAGGTATCCGGTAAGCGGCAGGGTCGGAACAGGAGAGCGCACGAGGGAGCTTCCA
GGGGGAAACGCCTGGTATCTTTATAGTCCTGTCGGGTTTCGCCACCTCTGACTTGAGCGTCGATTTTTGT
GATGCTCGTCAGGGGGGCGGAGCCTATGGAAAAACGCCAGCAACGCGGCCTTTTTACGGTTCCTGGCCTT
TTGCTGGCCTTTTGCTCACATGTCCTGCAGGCAG
Features (pLannotate 1.2.2; 19 found; start..end, strand, type, name):
    137..157     +  protein_bind   attB4: mutant version of attB; core recombination site for the Gateway® BP reaction BP Clonase™
   1008..1140    +  intron         chimeric intron: chimera between introns from human β-globin and immunoglobulin heavy chain genes
   1185..1203    +  promoter       T7 promoter: promoter for bacteriophage T7 RNA polymerase
   1220..1240    +  protein_bind   attB1: mutant version of attB; core recombination site for the Gateway® BP reaction BP Clonase™
   1250..1357    +  CDS            Lck (fragment): LCK_MOUSE - Also known as Lsk-t. Experimental evidence at protein level: Swiss-Prot protein existence level 1. Non-receptor tyrosine-protein kinase that plays an essential role in the selection and maturation of developing T-cells in the thymus and in the function of mature T-cells. Plays a key role in T- cell antigen receptor (TCR)-linked signal transduction pathways. Constitutively associated with the cytoplasmic portions of the CD4 and CD8 surface receptors. Association of the TCR with a peptide antigen- bound MHC complex facilitates the interaction of CD4 and CD8 with MHC class II and clas
   1364..2071    +  CDS            mCherry: mCherry is a basic (constitutively fluorescent) red fluorescent protein published in 2004, derived from Discosoma sp.. It is reported to be a very rapidly-maturing monomer with low acid sensitivity.
   2069..2494    +  CDS            GRK2 (fragment): ARBK1_BOVIN - Also known as ADRBK1. Experimental evidence at protein level: Swiss-Prot protein existence level 1. Specifically phosphorylates the agonist-occupied form of the beta-adrenergic and closely related receptors, probably inducing a desensitization of them (By similarity). Key regulator of LPAR1 signaling (By similarity). Competes with RALA for binding to LPAR1 thus affecting the signaling properties of the receptor (By similarity). Desensitizes LPAR1 and LPAR2 in a phosphorylation-independent manner (By similarity). Positively regulates ciliary smoothened (SMO)- dependent Hedgehog (H
   2510..2530    -  protein_bind   attB2: mutant version of attB; core recombination site for the Gateway® BP reaction BP Clonase™
   2541..3129    +  misc_feature   WPRE: woodchuck hepatitis virus posttranscriptional regulatory element
   3165..3276    +  polyA_signal   bGH poly(A) signal: bovine growth hormone polyadenylation signal
   3380..3520    +  repeat_region  AAV2 ITR: inverted terminal repeat of adeno-associated virus serotype 2 inverted
   3525..3576    -  misc_feature   bom (fragment): basis of mobility region from pBR322
   3595..4050    +  rep_origin     f1 ori (sequence partly withheld): f1 bacteriophage origin of replication; arrow indicates direction of (+) strand synthesis
   4051..4100    -  misc_feature   bom (fragment): basis of mobility region from pBR322
   4202..4237    -  CDS            rop (fragment): Rop protein, which maintains plasmids at low copy number; rop
   4332..4436    +  promoter       AmpR promoter: bla
   4437..5297    +  CDS            AmpR: β-lactamase; bla; confers resistance to ampicillin, carbenicillin, and related antibiotics
   5468..6056    +  rep_origin     ori: high-copy-number ColE1/pMB1/pBR322/pUC origin of replication
   6118..130     -  repeat_region  AAV2 ITR (across the origin): inverted terminal repeat of adeno-associated virus serotype 2 inverted
