[The description below was written by a language model from this plasmid's Addgene catalogue record and pLannotate feature annotations shown in this document.]
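Description:
GfaABC1D-Lck-mCherry-ibARK(D110A) is an AAV transfer plasmid of about 6.1 kb, built for viral expression of a control protein in astrocytes. The backbone is recorded as unknown. The annotated sequence shows two AAV2 inverted terminal repeats flanking the expression cassette, which allow the intervening DNA to be packaged into recombinant AAV particles when helper functions are supplied. Outside the ITRs are a high-copy ColE1/pUC-type origin, an f1 origin and an ampicillin resistance gene with its own promoter for propagation and selection in E. coli. The record lists a recombination-deficient strain for growth, as is common for ITR-containing plasmids.

The promoter is not annotated in the feature table. The construct name points to GfaABC1D, a compact GFAP-derived astrocyte promoter, and it presumably occupies the unannotated region between an attB4 site and a chimeric β-globin/immunoglobulin intron. Gateway attB1 and attB2 sites bracket the open reading frame, suggesting recombinational assembly, and a T7 promoter lies just upstream. The coding region fuses an N-terminal fragment of mouse Lck, which typically serves as an acylated plasma-membrane targeting motif, to the red fluorescent protein mCherry. This is followed by a fragment of bovine GRK2 (β-adrenergic receptor kinase 1), the "ibARK" moiety. A WPRE and a bovine growth hormone polyadenylation signal follow to enhance transcript stability and processing.

The GRK2 fragment carries a D110A substitution. According to the record, this makes the construct a negative control for plasma-membrane-tethered ibARK in astrocytes. mCherry allows transduced cells to be identified and membrane localisation to be checked.
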