Addgene plasmid #241242: GfaABC1D-Lck-mCherry-ibARK(D110A)
Purpose: Negative control viral expression vecotor for plasma membrane-tethered ibARK in astrocytes
Depositing lab: Jun Nagai. Depositing organization: RIKEN Center for Brain Science. Publication: The astrocytic ensemble acts as a multiday trace to stabilize memory. Dewa KI, Kaseda K, Kuwahara A, Kubotera H, Yamasaki A, Awata N, Komori A, Holtz MA, Kasai A, Skibbe H, Takata N, Yokoyama T, Tsuda M, Numata G, Nakamura S, Takimoto E, Sakamoto M, Ito M, Masuda T, Nagai J. Nature. 2025 Oct 15. doi: 10.1038/s41586-025-09619-2. PubMed 41094146.
Backbone
  Vector backbone: Unknown
  Vector type: AAV
Growth in bacteria
  Bacterial resistance: Ampicillin, 100 μg/mL
  Growth temperature: 37°C
  Growth strain: NEB Stable
  Copy number: High Copy
Gene/Insert
  Gene/Insert name: Lck-mCherry-ibARK(D110A)
  Species: B. taurus (bovine)
  Mutation: D110A
  Cloning method: Other
Terms and licenses: Academic/Nonprofit Terms; Industry Terms: Not Available to Industry
How to cite: GfaABC1D-Lck-mCherry-ibARK(D110A) was a gift from Jun Nagai (Addgene plasmid # 241242 ; http://n2t.net/addgene:241242 ; RRID:Addgene_241242)
